>Addgene plasmid #162468 | pPPED | depositor full sequence | sequence record 316057 | pPPED sequence 18330 bps
AGTACTTTAAAGTACTTTAAAGTACTTTAAAGTACTTTGATCCAACCCCTCCGCTGCTATAGTGCAGTCG
GCTTCTGACGTTCAGTGCAGCCGTCTTCTGAAAACGACATGTCGCACAAGTCCTAAGTTACGCGACAGGC
TGCCGCCCTGCCCTTTTCCTGGCGTTTTCTTGTCGCGTGTTTTAGTCGCATAAAGTAGAATACTTGCGAC
TAGAACCGGAGACATTACGCCATGAACAAGAGCGCCGCCGCTGGCCTGCTGGGCTATGCCCGCGTCAGCA
CCGACGACCAGGACTTGACCAACCAACGGGCCGAACTGCACGCGGCCGGCTGCACCAAGCTGTTTTCCGA
GAAGATCACCGGCACCAGGCGCGACCGCCCGGAGCTGGCCAGGATGCTTGACCACCTACGCCCTGGCGAC
GTTGTGACAGTGACCAGGCTAGACCGCCTGGCCCGCAGCACCCGCGACCTACTGGACATTGCCGAGCGCA
TCCAGGAGGCCGGCGCGGGCCTGCGTAGCCTGGCAGAGCCGTGGGCCGACACCACCACGCCGGCCGGCCG
CATGGTGTTGACCGTGTTCGCCGGCATTGCCGAGTTCGAGCGTTCCCTAATCATCGACCGCACCCGGAGC
GGGCGCGAGGCCGCCAAGGCCCGAGGCGTGAAGTTTGGCCCCCGCCCTACCCTCACCCCGGCACAGATCG
CGCACGCCCGCGAGCTGATCGACCAGGAAGGCCGCACCGTGAAAGAGGCGGCTGCACTGCTTGGCGTGCA
TCGCTCGACCCTGTACCGCGCACTTGAGCGCAGCGAGGAAGTGACGCCCACCGAGGCCAGGCGGCGCGGT
GCCTTCCGTGAGGACGCATTGACCGAGGCCGACGCCCTGGCGGCCGCCGAGAATGAACGCCAAGAGGAAC
AAGCATGAAACCGCACCAGGACGGCCAGGACGAACCGTTTTTCATTACCGAAGAGATCGAGGCGGAGATG
ATCGCGGCCGGGTACGTGTTCGAGCCGCCCGCGCACGTCTCAACCGTGCGGCTGCATGAAATCCTGGCCG
GTTTGTCTGATGCCAAGCTGGCGGCCTGGCCGGCCAGCTTGGCCGCTGAAGAAACCGAGCGCCGCCGTCT
AAAAAGGTGATGTGTATTTGAGTAAAACAGCTTGCGTCATGCGGTCGCTGCGTATATGATGCGATGAGTA
AATAAACAAATACGCAAGGGGAACGCATGAAGGTTATCGCTGTACTTAACCAGAAAGGCGGGTCAGGCAA
GACGACCATCGCAACCCATCTAGCCCGCGCCCTGCAACTCGCCGGGGCCGATGTTCTGTTAGTCGATTCC
GATCCCCAGGGCAGTGCCCGCGATTGGGCGGCCGTGCGGGAAGATCAACCGCTAACCGTTGTCGGCATCG
ACCGCCCGACGATTGACCGCGACGTGAAGGCCATCGGCCGGCGCGACTTCGTAGTGATCGACGGAGCGCC
CCAGGCGGCGGACTTGGCTGTGTCCGCGATCAAGGCAGCCGACTTCGTGCTGATTCCGGTGCAGCCAAGC
CCTTACGACATATGGGCCACCGCCGACCTGGTGGAGCTGGTTAAGCAGCGCATTGAGGTCACGGATGGAA
GGCTACAAGCGGCCTTTGTCGTGTCGCGGGCGATCAAAGGCACGCGCATCGGCGGTGAGGTTGCCGAGGC
GCTGGCCGGGTACGAGCTGCCCATTCTTGAGTCCCGTATCACGCAGCGCGTGAGCTACCCAGGCACTGCC
GCCGCCGGCACAACCGTTCTTGAATCAGAACCCGAGGGCGACGCTGCCCGCGAGGTCCAGGCGCTGGCCG
CTGAAATTAAATCAAAACTCATTTGAGTTAATGAGGTAAAGAGAAAATGAGCAAAAGCACAAACACGCTA
AGTGCCGGCCGTCCGAGCGCACGCAGCAGCAAGGCTGCAACGTTGGCCAGCCTGGCAGACACGCCAGCCA
TGAAGCGGGTCAACTTTCAGTTGCCGGCGGAGGATCACACCAAGCTGAAGATGTACGCGGTACGCCAAGG
CAAGACCATTACCGAGCTGCTATCTGAATACATCGCGCAGCTACCAGAGTAAATGAGCAAATGAATAAAT
GAGTAGATGAATTTTAGCGGCTAAAGGAGGCGGCATGGAAAATCAAGAACAACCAGGCACCGACGCCGTG
GAATGCCCCATGTGTGGAGGAACGGGCGGTTGGCCAGGCGTAAGCGGCTGGGTTGTCTGCCGGCCCTGCA
ATGGCACTGGAACCCCCAAGCCCGAGGAATCGGCGTGACGGTCGCAAACCATCCGGCCCGGTACAAATCG
GCGCGGCGCTGGGTGATGACCTGGTGGAGAAGTTGAAGGCCGCGCAGGCCGCCCAGCGGCAACGCATCGA
GGCAGAAGCACGCCCCGGTGAATCGTGGCAAGCGGCCGCTGATCGAATCCGCAAAGAATCCCGGCAACCG
CCGGCAGCCGGTGCGCCGTCGATTAGGAAGCCGCCCAAGGGCGACGAGCAACCAGATTTTTTCGTTCCGA
TGCTCTATGACGTGGGCACCCGCGATAGTCGCAGCATCATGGACGTGGCCGTTTTCCGTCTGTCGAAGCG
TGACCGACGAGCTGGCGAGGTGATCCGCTACGAGCTTCCAGACGGGCACGTAGAGGTTTCCGCAGGGCCG
GCCGGCATGGCCAGTGTGTGGGATTACGACCTGGTACTGATGGCGGTTTCCCATCTAACCGAATCCATGA
ACCGATACCGGGAAGGGAAGGGAGACAAGCCCGGCCGCGTGTTCCGTCCACACGTTGCGGACGTACTCAA
GTTCTGCCGGCGAGCCGATGGCGGAAAGCAGAAAGACGACCTGGTAGAAACCTGCATTCGGTTAAACACC
ACGCACGTTGCCATGCAGCGTACGAAGAAGGCCAAGAACGGCCGCCTGGTGACGGTATCCGAGGGTGAAG
CCTTGATTAGCCGCTACAAGATCGTAAAGAGCGAAACCGGGCGGCCGGAGTACATCGAGATCGAGCTAGC
TGATTGGATGTACCGCGAGATCACAGAAGGCAAGAACCCGGACGTGCTGACGGTTCACCCCGATTACTTT
TTGATCGATCCCGGCATCGGCCGTTTTCTCTACCGCCTGGCACGCCGCGCCGCAGGCAAGGCAGAAGCCA
GATGGTTGTTCAAGACGATCTACGAACGCAGTGGCAGCGCCGGAGAGTTCAAGAAGTTCTGTTTCACCGT
GCGCAAGCTGATCGGGTCAAATGACCTGCCGGAGTACGATTTGAAGGAGGAGGCGGGGCAGGCTGGCCCG
ATCCTAGTCATGCGCTACCGCAACCTGATCGAGGGCGAAGCATCCGCCGGTTCCTAATGTACGGAGCAGA
TGCTAGGGCAAATTGCCCTAGCAGGGGAAAAAGGTCGAAAAGGTCTCTTTCCTGTGGATAGCACGTACAT
TGGGAACCCAAAGCCGTACATTGGGAACCGGAACCCGTACATTGGGAACCCAAAGCCGTACATTGGGAAC
CGGTCACACATGTAAGTGACTGATATAAAAGAGAAAAAAGGCGATTTTTCCGCCTAAAACTCTTTAAAAC
TTATTAAAACTCTTAAAACCCGCCTGGCCTGTGCATAACTGTCTGGCCAGCGCACAGCCGAAGAGCTGCA
AAAAGCGCCTACCCTTCGGTCGCTGCGCTCCCTACGCCCCGCCGCTTCGCGTCGGCCTATCGCGGCCGCT
GGCCGCTCAAAAATGGCTGGCCTACGGCCAGGCAATCTACCAGGGCGCGGACAAGCCGCGCCGTCGCCAC
TCGACCGCCGGCGCCCACATCAAGGCACCCTGCCTCGCGCGTTTCGGTGATGACGGTGAAAACCTCTGAC
ACATGCAGCTCCCGGAGACGGTCACAGCTTGTCTGTAAGCGGATGCCGGGAGCAGACAAGCCCGTCAGGG
CGCGTCAGCGGGTGTTGGCGGGTGTCGGGGCGCAGCCATGACCCAGTCACGTAGCGATAGCGGAGTGTAT
ACTGGCTTAACTATGCGGCATCAGAGCAGATTGTACTGAGAGTGCACCATATGCGGTGTGAAATACCGCA
CAGATGCGTAAGGAGAAAATACCGCATCAGGCGCTCTTCCGCTTCCTCGCTCACTGACTCGCTGCGCTCG
GTCGTTCGGCTGCGGCGAGCGGTATCAGCTCACTCAAAGGCGGTAATACGGTTATCCACAGAATCAGGGG
ATAACGCAGGAAAGAACATGTGAGCAAAAGGCCAGCAAAAGGCCAGGAACCGTAAAAAGGCCGCGTTGCT
GGCGTTTTTCCATAGGCTCCGCCCCCCTGACGAGCATCACAAAAATCGACGCTCAAGTCAGAGGTGGCGA
AACCCGACAGGACTATAAAGATACCAGGCGTTTCCCCCTGGAAGCTCCCTCGTGCGCTCTCCTGTTCCGA
CCCTGCCGCTTACCGGATACCTGTCCGCCTTTCTCCCTTCGGGAAGCGTGGCGCTTTCTCATAGCTCACG
CTGTAGGTATCTCAGTTCGGTGTAGGTCGTTCGCTCCAAGCTGGGCTGTGTGCACGAACCCCCCGTTCAG
CCCGACCGCTGCGCCTTATCCGGTAACTATCGTCTTGAGTCCAACCCGGTAAGACACGACTTATCGCCAC
TGGCAGCAGCCACTGGTAACAGGATTAGCAGAGCGAGGTATGTAGGCGGTGCTACAGAGTTCTTGAAGTG
GTGGCCTAACTACGGCTACACTAGAAGGACAGTATTTGGTATCTGCGCTCTGCTGAAGCCAGTTACCTTC
GGAAAAAGAGTTGGTAGCTCTTGATCCGGCAAACAAACCACCGCTGGTAGCGGTGGTTTTTTTGTTTGCA
AGCAGCAGATTACGCGCAGAAAAAAAGGATCTCAAGAAGATCCTTTGATCTTTTCTACGGGGTCTGACGC
TCAGTGGAACGAAAACTCACGTTAAGGGATTTTGGTCATGCAGGATCATGAATTAATTCTTAGAAAAACT
CATCGAGCATCAAATGAAACTGCAATTTATTCATATCAGGATTATCAATACCATATTTTTGAAAAAGCCG
TTTCTGTAATGAAGGAGAAAACTCACCGAGGCAGTTCCATAGGATGGCAAGATCCTGGTATCGGTCTGCG
ATTCCGACTCGTCCAACATCAATACAACCTATTAATTTCCCCTCGTCAAAAATAAGGTTATCAAGTGAGA
AATCACCATGAGTGACGACTGAATCCGGTGAGAATGGCAAAAGTTTATGCATTTCTTTCCAGACTTGTTC
AACAGGCCAGCCATTACGCTCGTCATCAAAATCACTCGCATCAACCAAACCGTTATTCATTCGTGATTGC
GCCTGAGCGAGACGAAATACGCGATCGCTGTTAAAAGGACAATTACAAACAGGAATCGAATGCAACCGGC
GCAGGAACACTGCCAGCGCATCAACAATATTTTCACCTGAATCAGGATATTCTTCTAATACCTGGAATGC
TGTTTTCCCGGGGATCGCAGTGGTGAGTAACCATGCATCATCAGGAGTACGGATAAAATGCTTGATGGTC
GGAAGAGGCATAAATTCCGTCAGCCAGTTTAGTCTGACCATCTCATCTGTAACATCATTGGCAACGCTAC
CTTTGCCATGTTTCAGAAACAACTCTGGCGCATCGGGCTTCCCATACAATCGATAGATTGTCGCACCTGA
TTGCCCGACATTATCGCGAGCCCATTTATACCCATATAAATCAGCATCCATGTTGGAATTTAATCGCGGC
CTAGAGCAAGACGTTTCCCGTTGAATATGGCTCATAACACCCCTTGTATTACTGTTTATGTAAGCAGACA
GTTTTATTGTTCATGATCTGGATCACAGGCAGCAACGCTCTGTCATCGTTACAATCAACATGCTACCCTC
CGCGAGATCATCCGTGTTTCAAACCCGGCAGCTTAGTTGCCGTTCTTCCGAATAGCATCGGTAACATGAG
CAAAGTCTGCCGCCTTACAACGGCTCTCCCGCTGACGCCGTCCCGGACTGATGGGCTGCCTGTATCGAGT
GGTGATTTTGTGCCGAGCTGCCGGTCGGGGAGCTGTTGGCTGGCTGGTGGCAGGATATATTGTGGTGTAA
ACAAATTGACGCTTAGACAACTTAATAACACATTGCGGACGTTTTTAATGTACTGAATTAACGCCGAATT
GCTCTAGCCAATACGCAAACCGCCTCTCCCCGCGCGTTGGCCGATTCATTAATGCAGCTGGCACGACAGG
TTTCCCGACTGGAAAGCGGGCAGTGAGCGCAACGCAATTAATGTGAGTTAGCTCACTCATTAGGCACCCC
AGGCTTTACACTTTATGCTTCCGGCTCGTATGTTGTGTGGAATTGTGAGCGGATAACAATTTCACACAGG
AAACAGCTATGACATGATTACGAATTCCTTGACTAGAGGGTAGGCGCGGCTTAATTAAGCCGCGCCGTAC
CCCAATAGTCTCGACAGACACATAGCACCTAACATTATTGCTTAAATTTACTATTTTTTTACTATATTAT
ACTCAACCCAATGAGCATAAAGACTGTAAAATCTCAAATTCCTGAGAAGCATATTTATCGATCCCACAGA
CTTGATAGTTCCATAATCCATACGCTGCAGCCAAATTGCTAGTGTGTTGAACATTTAACACGTAGAGAAC
TAGAAAAGATATAAAACTAAGATTGATATCCAAAATAGACGAGAACAATAAGCAAAAACTCTTAGTTTTG
AAATAAATCAACAATCCCGAGGGTTGTCACATACATCAAAAACGAAAATCCATATAGCAAAAAAAACTCT
AAATTACCGTTCGACAAAAAGAGAAAACTGATAGGACATTTGCTAAACATTAAAATCAAAATTTGGATCA
AGCCGAATTCTCAGAAGAACTCGTCAAGAAGGCGATAGAAGGCGATGCGCTGCGAATCGGGAGCGGCGAT
ACCGTAAAGCACGAGGAAGCGGTCAGCCCATTCGCCGCCAAGCTCTTCAGCAATATCACGGGTAGCCAAC
GCTATGTCCTGATAGCGGTCCGCCACACCCAGCCGGCCACAGTCGATGAATCCAGAAAAGCGGCCATTTT
CCACCATGATATTCGGCAAGCAGGCATCGCCATGGGTCACGACGAGATCATCGCCGTCGGGCATGCGCGC
CTTGAGCCTGGCGAACAGTTCGGCTGGCGCGAGCCCCTGATGCTCTTCGTCCAGATCATCCTGATCGACA
AGACCGGCTTCCATCCGAGTACGTGCTCGCTCGATGCGATGTTTCGCTTGGTGGTCGAATGGGCAGGTAG
CCGGATCAAGCGTATGCAGCCGCCGCATTGCATCAGCCATGATGGATACTTTCTCGGCAGGAGCAAGGTG
AGATGACAGGAGATCCTGCCCCGGCACTTCGCCCAATAGCAGCCAGTCCCTTCCCGCTTCAGTGACAACG
TCGAGCACAGCTGCGCAAGGAACGCCCGTCGTGGCCAGCCACGATAGCCGCGCTGCCTCGTCCTGCAGTT
CATTCAGGGCACCGGACAGGTCGGTCTTGACAAAAAGAACCGGGCGCCCCTGCGCTGACAGCCGGAACAC
GGCGGCATCAGAGCAGCCGATTGTCTGTTGTGCCCAGTCATAGCCGAATAGCCTCTCCACCCAAGCGGCC
GGAGAACCTGCGTGCAATCCATCTTGTTCAATCATCTCGAGACGTACCGCGCGATGCATTCGAAGATCGA
TCCTTCGCCTGGAGGAGAGAAATCAGTGGCGCTGCGGCTTTTAGGGTTTCTTTGTTGATGGAATGAGAGT
GTAAGCTCTGCCAGTGCCACTTTATTAGGGTTTTACAAGCCCTTTTCTTCGTAATTGGGCCTGACATTTT
GTGCCACTTGGGCCTTTAGAGATGAAAATGTATATTGGGCTTAAGTTGACTTGAAGGATAAATTAGTTTA
GGATATTACGTTTTTTATGAGAATTGGTGTGTCGGATACATGTATATGATGCATTCAAATATATGTATTC
TAGATACATTTAAGTTTAGATACAATCTAAAATGTGTCTTTAATTACAGGACTGTAACTAAAATACTTAA
TGTAAGAAGAATATTACTCCTTTAATAGCTTTTGAGTATATCTAGTCTAACATCTTTTAAAAAAGTCTAA
TTTCTTTCATTTATTTTTCGAGCAATAGCAAAGTGCATAATTATTTTTTTCTTCTAGAAATTCAGATTTG
TTTCTCTAAATTTTGAGATTCTTTTCTCAATTTTGTATGTCTAGAGAACAATGTGTATTTTTCACTCTAG
TTGGTTGTTACTTTGTTGAATGTTCTGATAAAAGTATATTGTTATTTCTGAAGTAGATATAAACCTTCAT
TTGGAAATTATACATAAATCAAAATCGTTAATTATCTAGATCAAGATATATGCCCTTTTCCTAATGTATT
TGATACATGCACCTAATTTCACTAGATGTATCTTTTCTATTTTTTAAATTATGAATAGTTAATTTTTTCC
ATATGTGTATTTGATACATACTTCATGACTTTAAAAAATTAATTATATACCAGATATATGTATTTAAAAT
TTGTTATGTATTTAAAGTATGTATATGATTATTCGATATTAATCTCTTCGATGAAATTTAAATCGATAAC
TATGTGCTTTGGATCGATCTGCCCACTAGTGAGTCGTATTACAATTCATGACTCTCTTAAGGTAGCCAAA
ATCGATATCTAGGGATAACAGGGTAATCGATCACTAGAATTCGGCGCGCCGGGCCCAACATGGTGGAGCA
CGACACTCTCGTCTACTCCAAGAATATCAAAGATACAGTCTCAGAAGACCAAAGGGCTATTGAGACTTTT
CAACAAAGGGTAATATCGGGAAACCTCCTCGGATTCCATTGCCCAGCTATCTGTCACTTCATCAAAAGGA
CAGTAGAAAAGGAAGGTGGCACCTACAAATGCCATCATTGCGATAAAGGAAAGGCTATCGTTCAAGATGC
CTCTGCCGACAGTGGTCCCAAAGATGGACCCCCACCCACGAGGAGCATCGTGGAAAAAGAAGACGTTCCA
ACCACGTCTTCAAAGCAAGTGGATTGATGTGAACATGGTGGAGCACGACACTCTCGTCTACTCCAAGAAT
ATCAAAGATACAGTCTCAGAAGACCAAAGGGCTATTGAGACTTTTCAACAAAGGGTAATATCGGGAAACC
TCCTCGGATTCCATTGCCCAGCTATCTGTCACTTCATCAAAAGGACAGTAGAAAAGGAAGGTGGCACCTA
CAAATGCCATCATTGCGATAAAGGAAAGGCTATCGTTCAAGATGCCTCTGCCGACAGTGGTCCCAAAGAT
GGACCCCCACCCACGAGGAGCATCGTGGAAAAAGAAGACGTTCCAACCACGTCTTCAAAGCAAGTGGATT
GATGTGATATCTCCACTGACGTAAGGGATGACGCACAATCCCACTATCCTTCGCAAGACCCTTCCTCTAT
ATAAGGAAGTTCATTTCATTTGGAGAGGACACGCTGAAATCACCAGTCTCTCTCTACAAATCTATCTCTC
TCGACCGCTAGCATGGCACCTAAGAAAAAGAGGAAGGTTGGTATTGATAAGAAGTACTCTATCGGACTCG
ATATCGGAACTAACTCTGTGGGATGGGCTGTGATCACCGATGAGTACAAGGTGCCATCTAAGAAGTTCAA
GGTTCTCGGAAACACCGATAGGCACTCTATCAAGAAAAACCTTATCGGTGCTCTCCTCTTCGATTCTGGT
GAAACTGCTGAGGCTACCAGACTCAAGAGAACCGCTAGAAGAAGGTACACCAGAAGAAAGAACAGGATCT
GCTACCTCCAAGAGATCTTCTCTAACGAGATGGCTAAAGTGGATGATTCATTCTTCCACAGGCTCGAAGA
GTCATTCCTCGTGGAAGAAGATAAGAAGCACGAGAGGCACCCTATCTTCGGAAACATCGTTGATGAGGTG
GCATACCACGAGAAGTACCCTACTATCTACCACCTCAGAAAGAAGCTCGTTGATTCTACTGATAAGGCTG
ATCTCAGGCTCATCTACCTCGCTCTCGCTCACATGATCAAGTTCAGAGGACACTTCCTCATCGAGGGTGA
TCTCAACCCTGATAACTCTGATGTGGATAAGTTGTTCATCCAGCTCGTGCAGACCTACAACCAGCTTTTC
GAAGAGAACCCTATCAACGCTTCAGGTGTGGATGCTAAGGCTATCCTCTCTGCTAGGCTCTCTAAGTCAA
GAAGGCTTGAGAACCTCATTGCTCAGCTCCCTGGTGAGAAGAAGAACGGACTTTTCGGAAACTTGATCGC
TCTCTCTCTCGGACTCACCCCTAACTTCAAGTCTAACTTCGATCTCGCTGAGGATGCAAAGCTCCAGCTC
TCAAAGGATACCTACGATGATGATCTCGATAACCTCCTCGCTCAGATCGGAGATCAGTACGCTGATTTGT
TCCTCGCTGCTAAGAACCTCTCTGATGCTATCCTCCTCAGTGATATCCTCAGAGTGAACACCGAGATCAC
CAAGGCTCCACTCTCAGCTTCTATGATCAAGAGATACGATGAGCACCACCAGGATCTCACACTTCTCAAG
GCTCTTGTTAGACAGCAGCTCCCAGAGAAGTACAAAGAGATTTTCTTCGATCAGTCTAAGAACGGATACG
CTGGTTACATCGATGGTGGTGCATCTCAAGAAGAGTTCTACAAGTTCATCAAGCCTATCCTCGAGAAGAT
GGATGGAACCGAGGAACTCCTCGTGAAGCTCAATAGAGAGGATCTTCTCAGAAAGCAGAGGACCTTCGAT
AACGGATCTATCCCTCATCAGATCCACCTCGGAGAGTTGCACGCTATCCTTAGAAGGCAAGAGGATTTCT
ACCCATTCCTCAAGGATAACAGGGAAAAGATTGAGAAGATTCTCACCTTCAGAATCCCTTACTACGTGGG
ACCTCTCGCTAGAGGAAACTCAAGATTCGCTTGGATGACCAGAAAGTCTGAGGAAACCATCACCCCTTGG
AACTTCGAAGAGGTGGTGGATAAGGGTGCTAGTGCTCAGTCTTTCATCGAGAGGATGACCAACTTCGATA
AGAACCTTCCAAACGAGAAGGTGCTCCCTAAGCACTCTTTGCTCTACGAGTACTTCACCGTGTACAACGA
GTTGACCAAGGTTAAGTACGTGACCGAGGGAATGAGGAAGCCTGCTTTTTTGTCAGGTGAGCAAAAGAAG
GCTATCGTTGATCTCTTGTTCAAGACCAACAGAAAGGTGACCGTGAAGCAGCTCAAAGAGGATTACTTCA
AGAAAATCGAGTGCTTCGATTCAGTTGAGATTTCTGGTGTTGAGGATAGGTTCAACGCATCTCTCGGAAC
CTACCACGATCTCCTCAAGATCATTAAGGATAAGGATTTCTTGGATAACGAGGAAAACGAGGATATCTTG
GAGGATATCGTTCTTACCCTCACCCTCTTTGAAGATAGAGAGATGATTGAAGAAAGGCTCAAGACCTACG
CTCATCTCTTCGATGATAAGGTGATGAAGCAGTTGAAGAGAAGAAGATACACTGGTTGGGGAAGGCTCTC
AAGAAAGCTCATTAACGGAATCAGGGATAAGCAGTCTGGAAAGACAATCCTTGATTTCCTCAAGTCTGAT
GGATTCGCTAACAGAAACTTCATGCAGCTCATCCACGATGATTCTCTCACCTTTAAAGAGGATATCCAGA
AGGCTCAGGTTTCAGGACAGGGTGATAGTCTCCATGAGCATATCGCTAACCTCGCTGGATCTCCTGCAAT
CAAGAAGGGAATCCTCCAGACTGTGAAGGTTGTGGATGAGTTGGTGAAGGTGATGGGAAGGCATAAGCCT
GAGAACATCGTGATCGAAATGGCTAGAGAGAACCAGACCACTCAGAAGGGACAGAAGAACTCTAGGGAAA
GGATGAAGAGGATCGAGGAAGGTATCAAAGAGCTTGGATCTCAGATCCTCAAAGAGCACCCTGTTGAGAA
CACTCAGCTCCAGAATGAGAAGCTCTACCTCTACTACCTCCAGAACGGAAGGGATATGTATGTGGATCAA
GAGTTGGATATCAACAGGCTCTCTGATTACGATGTTGATGCTATCGTGCCACAGTCATTCTTGAAGGATG
ATTCTATCGATAACAAGGTGCTCACCAGGTCTGATAAGAACAGGGGTAAGAGTGATAACGTGCCAAGTGA
AGAGGTTGTGAAGAAAATGAAGAACTATTGGAGGCAGCTCCTCAACGCTAAGCTCATCACTCAGAGAAAG
TTCGATAACTTGACTAAGGCTGAGAGGGGAGGACTCTCTGAATTGGATAAGGCAGGATTCATCAAGAGGC
AGCTTGTGGAAACCAGGCAGATCACTAAGCACGTTGCACAGATCCTCGATTCTAGGATGAACACCAAGTA
CGATGAGAACGATAAGTTGATCAGGGAAGTGAAGGTTATCACCCTCAAGTCAAAGCTCGTGTCTGATTTC
AGAAAGGATTTCCAATTCTACAAGGTGAGGGAAATCAACAACTACCACCACGCTCACGATGCTTACCTTA
ACGCTGTTGTTGGAACCGCTCTCATCAAGAAGTATCCTAAGCTCGAGTCAGAGTTCGTGTACGGTGATTA
CAAGGTGTACGATGTGAGGAAGATGATCGCTAAGTCTGAGCAAGAGATCGGAAAGGCTACCGCTAAGTAT
TTCTTCTACTCTAACATCATGAATTTCTTCAAGACCGAGATTACCCTCGCTAACGGTGAGATCAGAAAGA
GGCCACTCATCGAGACAAACGGTGAAACAGGTGAGATCGTGTGGGATAAGGGAAGGGATTTCGCTACCGT
TAGAAAGGTGCTCTCTATGCCACAGGTGAACATCGTTAAGAAAACCGAGGTGCAGACCGGTGGATTCTCT
AAAGAGTCTATCCTCCCTAAGAGGAACTCTGATAAGCTCATTGCTAGGAAGAAGGATTGGGACCCTAAGA
AATACGGTGGTTTCGATTCTCCTACCGTGGCTTACTCTGTTCTCGTTGTGGCTAAGGTTGAGAAGGGAAA
GAGTAAGAAGCTCAAGTCTGTTAAGGAACTTCTCGGAATCACTATCATGGAAAGGTCATCTTTCGAGAAG
AACCCAATCGATTTCCTCGAGGCTAAGGGATACAAAGAGGTTAAGAAGGATCTCATCATCAAGCTCCCAA
AGTACTCACTCTTCGAACTCGAGAACGGTAGAAAGAGGATGCTCGCTTCTGCTGGTGAGCTTCAAAAGGG
AAACGAGCTTGCTCTCCCATCTAAGTACGTTAACTTTCTTTACCTCGCTTCTCACTACGAGAAGTTGAAG
GGATCTCCAGAAGATAACGAGCAGAAGCAACTTTTCGTTGAGCAGCACAAGCACTACTTGGATGAGATCA
TCGAGCAGATCTCTGAGTTCTCTAAAAGGGTGATCCTCGCTGATGCAAACCTCGATAAGGTGTTGTCTGC
TTACAACAAGCACAGAGATAAGCCTATCAGGGAACAGGCAGAGAACATCATCCATCTCTTCACCCTTACC
AACCTCGGTGCTCCTGCTGCTTTCAAGTACTTCGATACAACCATCGATAGGAAGAGATACACCTCTACCA
AAGAAGTGCTCGATGCTACCCTCATCCATCAGTCTATCACTGGACTCTACGAGACTAGGATCGATCTCTC
ACAGCTCGGTGGTGATCTCAGTGGTGGGAGCAGTGGTGGATCATCAGGGAGTGAGACTCCAGGTACAAGT
GAAAGCGCTACTCCTGAATCTTCAGGAGGTTCCTCAGGAGGAAGTTCTACTCTTAACATCGAGGACGAGT
ATCGTCTCCACGAGACCAGCAAGGAACCTGATGTATCTCTAGGATCAACTTGGCTCAGTGATTTCCCCCA
GGCATGGGCAGAAACAGGTGGCATGGGTTTGGCTGTACGTCAAGCACCACTTATAATTCCTCTAAAAGCA
ACAAGCACCCCCGTCAGTATTAAGCAGTACCCAATGAGTCAGGAGGCTAGATTGGGCATTAAGCCACACA
TACAGAGACTTTTAGATCAAGGCATTCTGGTACCCTGTCAGTCCCCCTGGAACACACCACTGCTGCCTGT
TAAGAAACCAGGAACCAACGATTACCGACCAGTTCAGGACTTGCGAGAAGTGAACAAAAGGGTCGAGGAT
ATCCACCCTACCGTGCCTAATCCATACAACCTTTTATCTGGCCTTCCTCCAAGCCATCAATGGTACACCG
TTCTAGATTTGAAAGATGCATTCTTTTGTCTGCGACTCCACCCCACCTCACAGCCCCTTTTCGCCTTCGA
GTGGAGAGACCCTGAAATGGGTATCAGCGGCCAACTTACTTGGACTAGGTTACCCCAGGGATTTAAAAAC
AGTCCAACCCTATTCAATGAGGCATTGCACAGGGACCTGGCAGATTTTCGTATACAACACCCCGATCTAA
TATTGTTACAATACGTGGACGACCTTCTCCTAGCTGCAACAAGCGAGTTAGATTGTCAGCAAGGAACAAG
GGCTCTTTTGCAAACACTAGGAAACTTGGGGTATCGTGCTAGTGCCAAAAAAGCTCAGATTTGTCAAAAG
CAGGTAAAGTACTTAGGGTATTTACTAAAGGAAGGTCAGAGATGGTTAACCGAAGCCCGAAAGGAAACTG
TAATGGGGCAACCAACTCCTAAAACTCCCAGACAACTCAGGGAGTTCTTGGGCAAAGCAGGGTTTTGTAG
ACTTTTCATACCCGGCTTTGCTGAAATGGCAGCACCCCTGTATCCCTTGACAAAGCCTGGGACACTATTT
AACTGGGGGCCAGACCAGCAGAAGGCATACCAAGAAATAAAGCAAGCACTACTCACCGCACCTGCCCTAG
GCCTGCCTGATCTGACTAAACCATTTGAACTCTTCGTAGATGAGAAACAAGGCTACGCTAAAGGTGTGCT
GACACAAAAATTGGGACCCTGGCGACGACCAGTCGCCTACCTCAGCAAGAAATTAGACCCCGTGGCCGCC
GGTTGGCCACCATGCTTACGAATGGTGGCAGCAATCGCCGTCCTGACAAAGGATGCAGGCAAACTTACCA
TGGGCCAACCTCTAGTCATCTTAGCACCCCATGCCGTTGAGGCTCTCGTAAAGCAGCCACCTGATAGATG
GCTCAGTAACGCTCGAATGACCCACTATCAAGCCCTCCTCTTGGATACCGACAGAGTCCAGTTCGGACCC
GTAGTAGCACTTAACCCAGCAACACTGCTACCCCTCCCTGAGGAAGGGCTACAACATAACTGCCTAGACA
TTTTGGCCGAGGCACATGGGACACGTCCAGACTTGACAGATCAGCCCTTACCAGACGCCGACCACACATG
GTACACAGACGGAAGTTCACTCTTGCAGGAGGGTCAGAGGAAGGCCGGGGCTGCTGTGACTACCGAGACC
GAAGTTATTTGGGCTAAGGCCCTACCAGCCGGCACCTCTGCACAGAGAGCAGAGTTAATTGCACTAACCC
AGGCCCTCAAAATGGCCGAAGGTAAAAAACTAAATGTCTATACAGATTCACGATATGCTTTTGCAACAGC
CCATATACATGGCGAAATTTATAGGAGGAGGGGGTGGTTAACATCAGAGGGAAAAGAGATAAAAAACAAG
GACGAAATCCTTGCATTGCTAAAGGCTTTATTCCTTCCCAAGCGTTTAAGCATAATCCACTGTCCCGGTC
ATCAGAAGGGTCACTCCGCCGAGGCAAGAGGCAACCGAATGGCTGACCAAGCCGCAAGGAAGGCCGCAAT
CACTGAGACCCCAGACACCTCTACTCTACTAATCGAAAACAGCTCCCCTTCAGGTGGAAGCAAGAGAACC
GCCGACGGCAGTGAATTCGAAAGCAGGGCTGACCCCAAGAAGAAGAGGAAGGTGTGACCGCGGATATCTG
CAGAAGCTTACGCGTCGACGTCTCGAGGCCGGCCGAGCTCGAATTTCCCCGATCGTTCAAACATTTGGCA
ATAAAGTTTCTTAAGATTGAATCCTGTTGCCGGTCTTGCGATGATTATCATATAATTTCTGTTGAATTAC
GTTAAGCATGTAATAATTAACATGTAATGCATGACGTTATTTATGAGATGGGTTTTTATGATTAGAGTCC
CGCAATTATACATTTAATACGCGATAGAAAACAAAATATAGCGCGCAAACTAGGATAAATTATCGCGCGC
GGTGTCATCTATGTTACTAGATCGGGAATTGATATCTAGGGATAACAGGGTAATAAGCTTGGCACTGGCC
GTCGTTTTACAACGTCGTGACTGGGAAAACCCTGGCGTTACCCAACTTAATCGCCTTGCAGCACATCCCC
CTTTCGCCAGCTGGCGTAATAGCGAAGAGGCCCGCACCGATCGCCCTTCCCAACAGTTGCGCAGCCTGAA
TGGCGAATGAGCTTGAGCTTGGATCAGATTGTCGTTTCCCGCCTTCAGTTTGGACTCTAGAGTTATCAAC
AAGTTTGTACAAAAAAGCTGAACGAGAAACGTAAAATGATATAAATATCAATATATTAAATTAGATTTTG
CATAAAAAACAGACTACATAATACTGTAAAACACAACATATCCAGTCACTATGGCGGCCCCTCGAGGGGC
CGCATTAGGCACCCCAGGCTTTACACTTTATGCTTCCGGCTCGTATAATGTGTGGATTTTGAGTTAGGAT
CCGTCGAGATTTTCAGGAGCTAAGGAAGCTAAAATGGAGAAAAAAATCACTGGATATACCACCGTTGATA
TATCCCAATGGCATCGTAAAGAACATTTTGAGGCATTTCAGTCAGTTGCTCAATGTACCTATAACCAGAC
CGTTCAGCTGGATATTACGGCCTTTTTAAAGACCGTAAAGAAAAATAAGCACAAGTTTTATCCGGCCTTT
ATTCACATTCTTGCCCGCCTGATGAATGCTCATCCGGAATTCCGTATGGCAATGAAAGACGGTGAGCTGG
TGATATGGGATAGTGTTCACCCTTGTTACACCGTTTTCCATGAGCAAACTGAAACGTTTTCATCGCTCTG
GAGTGAATACCACGACGATTTCCGGCAGTTTCTACACATATATTCGCAAGATGTGGCGTGTTACGGTGAA
AACCTGGCCTATTTCCCTAAAGGGTTTATTGAGAATATGTTTTTCGTCTCAGCCAATCCCTGGGTGAGTT
TCACCAGTTTTGATTTAAACGTGGCCAATATGGACAACTTCTTCGCCCCCGTTTTCACCATGGGCAAATA
TTATACGCAAGGCGACAAGGTGCTGATGCCGCTGGCGATTCAGGTTCATCATGCCGTCTGTGATGGCTTC
CATGTCGGCAGAATGCTTAATGAATTACAACAGTACTGCGATGAGTGGCAGGGCGGGGCGTAAAGATCTG
GATCCGGCTTACTAAAAGCCAGATAACAGTATGCGTATTTGCGCGCTGATTTTTGCGGTATAAGAATATA
TACTGATATGTATACCCGAAGTATGTCAAAAAGAGGTGTGCTATGAAGCAGCGTATTACAGTGACAGTTG
ACAGCGACAGCTATCAGTTGCTCAAGGCATATATGATGTCAATATCTCCGGTCTGGTAAGCACAACCATG
CAGAATGAAGCCCGTCGTCTGCGTGCCGAACGCTGGAAAGCGGAAAATCAGGAAGGGATGGCTGAGGTCG
CCCGGTTTATTGAAATGAACGGCTCTTTTGCTGACGAGAACAGGGACTGGTGAAATGCAGTTTAAGGTTT
ACACCTATAAAAGAGAGAGCCGTTATCGTCTGTTTGTGGATGTACAGAGTGATATTATTGACACGCCCGG
GCGACGGATGGTGATCCCCCTGGCCAGTGCACGTCTGCTGTCAGATAAAGTCTCCCGTGAACTTTACCCG
GTGGTGCATATCGGGGATGAAAGCTGGCGCATGATGACCACCGATATGGCCAGTGTGCCGGTCTCCGTTA
TCGGGGAAGAAGTGGCTGATCTCAGCCACCGCGAAAATGACATCAAAAACGCCATTAACCTGATGTTCTG
GGGAATATAAATGTCAGGCTCCCTTATACACAGCCAGTCTGCAGGTCGACCATAGTGACTGGATATGTTG
TGTTTTACAGTATTATGTAGTCTGTTTTTTATGCAAAATCTAATTTAATATATTGATATTTATATCATTT
TACGTTTCTCGTTCAGCTTTCTTGTACAAAGTGGTTGATAACAGCGGAAACTATCAGTGTTTGACAGGAT
ATATTGGCGGGTAAACCTAAGAGAAAAGAGCGTTTATTAGAATAATCGGATATTTAAAAGGGCGTGAAAA
GGTTTATCCGTTCGTCCATTTGTATGTGCATGCCAACCACAGGGTTCCCCTCGGGATCAA
Features (pLannotate 1.2.2; 27 found; start..end, strand, type, name):
    256..657     +  CDS            Y4CG_SINFN (fragment): Protein inferred from homology: Swiss-Prot protein existence level 3. From Sinorhizobium fredii (strain NBRC 101917 / NGR234).
   1217..1846    +  CDS            pVS1 StaA: stability protein from the Pseudomonas plasmid pVS1 (Heeb et al., 2000)
   2279..3347    +  CDS            pVS1 RepA (fragment): replication protein from the Pseudomonas plasmid pVS1 (Heeb et al., 2000)
   3413..3607    +  rep_origin     pVS1 oriV: origin of replication for the Pseudomonas plasmid pVS1 (Heeb et al., 2000)
   3810..3849    +  CDS            rop (fragment): Rop protein, which maintains plasmids at low copy number; rop
   3951..4091    +  misc_feature   bom: basis of mobility region from pBR322
   4277..4865    -  rep_origin     ori: high-copy-number ColE1/pMB1/pBR322/pUC origin of replication
   4960..5775    -  CDS            KanR: aminoglycoside phosphotransferase; aph(3')-Ia; confers resistance to kanamycin in bacteria or G418 (Geneticin®) in eukaryotes
   6068..6092    +  misc_feature   LB T-DNA repeat: left border repeat from nopaline C58 T-DNA
   6168..6256    +  CDS            lacI (fragment): lac repressor; lacI; The lac repressor binds to the lac operator to inhibit transcription in E. coli. This inhibition can be relieved by adding lactose or isopropyl-β-D-thiogalactopyranoside (IPTG).
   6269..6290    +  protein_bind   CAP binding site: CAP binding activates transcription in the presence of cAMP. E. coli catabolite activator protein
   6305..6335    +  promoter       lac promoter: promoter for the E. coli lac operon
   6339..6361    +  protein_bind   lac operator (fragment): The lac repressor binds to the lac operator to inhibit transcription in E. coli. This inhibition can be relieved by adding lactose or isopropyl-β-D-thiogalactopyranoside (IPTG). lac repressor encoded by lacI
   6871..7665    -  CDS            NeoR/KanR: aminoglycoside phosphotransferase from Tn5; aph(3')-II (or nptII); confers resistance to neomycin, kanamycin, and G418 (Geneticin®)
   8811..9487    +  promoter       CaMV 35S promoter (enhanced): cauliflower mosaic virus 35S promoter with a duplicated enhancer region
   9563..13666   +  CDS            cas9: CAS9_STRP1 - Also known as csn1 From Streptococcus pyogenes serotype M1.
  13769..15799   +  CDS            gag-pol (fragment): POL_MLVMS - Experimental evidence at protein level: Swiss-Prot protein existence level 1. [Integrase]: Catalyzes viral DNA integration into the host chromosome, by performing a series of DNA cutting and joining reactions. This enzyme activity takes place after virion entry into a cell and reverse transcription of the RNA genome in dsDNA. The first step in the integration process is 3' processing. This step requires a complex comprising the viral genome, matrix protein and integrase. This complex is called the pre-integration complex (PIC). The integrase protein removes 2 nucleotides from each
  15941..16193   +  terminator     NOS terminator: nopaline synthase terminator and poly(A) signal
  16233..16387   +  CDS            lacZα (fragment): LacZα fragment of β-galactosidase; lacZ fragment
  16449..16573   +  protein_bind   attR1: mutant version of attR; recombination site for the Gateway® LR reaction LR Clonase™
  16610..16640   +  promoter       lac UV5 promoter: E. coli lac promoter with an "up" mutation
  16664..16693   +  promoter       cat promoter (fragment): promoter of the E. coli cat gene encoding chloramphenicol acetyltransferase
  16694..17353   +  CDS            CmR: chloramphenicol acetyltransferase; cat; confers resistance to chloramphenicol
  17532..17690   +  CDS            ccdA (fragment): CCDA_ECO57 - Also known as H, letA. Experimental evidence at protein level: Swiss-Prot protein existence level 1. Antitoxin component of a type II toxin-antitoxin (TA) system which inhibits the post-segregational killing (PSK) of plasmid-free cells, also referred to as a plasmid addiction system. Binds to and blocks the activity of CcdB; will also remove bound CcdB protein from the CcdB-GyrA complex by forming a CcdA-CcdB complex, a process termed rejuvenation. Functions as a transcriptional corepressor for the ccdAB operon, repression also requires CcdB (By similarity). From Escherichia coli
  17695..17997   +  CDS            ccdB: CCDB_ECOLI - Also known as G, letB, letD. Experimental evidence at protein level: Swiss-Prot protein existence level 1. Toxic component of a type II toxin-antitoxin (TA) system, functioning in plasmid maintainence. Responsible for the post- segregational killing (PSK) of plasmid-free cells, also referred to as a plasmid addiction system. Half-life of over 2 hours. Cell killing by CcdB is accompanied by filamentation, defects in chromosome and plasmid segregation, defects in cell division, formation of anucleate cells, decreased DNA synthesis and plasmid loss. Interferes with the activity of DN
  18041..18165   -  protein_bind   attR2: mutant version of attR; recombination site for the Gateway® LR reaction LR Clonase™
  18192..18216   +  misc_feature   RB T-DNA repeat: right border repeat from nopaline C58 T-DNA
