>Addgene plasmid #162468 | pPPED | addgene full sequence | sequence record 350748 | Addgene NGS Result
GGATCAAAGTACTTTAAAGTACTTTAAAGTACTTTAAAGTACTTTGATCCAACCCCTCCGCTGCTATAGT
GCAGTCGGCTTCTGACGTTCAGTGCAGCCGTCTTCTGAAAACGACATGTCGCACAAGTCCTAAGTTACGC
GACAGGCTGCCGCCCTGCCCTTTTCCTGGCGTTTTCTTGTCGCGTGTTTTAGTCGCATAAAGTAGAATAC
TTGCGACTAGAACCGGAGACATTACGCCATGAACAAGAGCGCCGCCGCTGGCCTGCTGGGCTATGCCCGC
GTCAGCACCGACGACCAGGACTTGACCAACCAACGGGCCGAACTGCACGCGGCCGGCTGCACCAAGCTGT
TTTCCGAGAAGATCACCGGCACCAGGCGCGACCGCCCGGAGCTGGCCAGGATGCTTGACCACCTACGCCC
TGGCGACGTTGTGACAGTGACCAGGCTAGACCGCCTGGCCCGCAGCACCCGCGACCTACTGGACATTGCC
GAGCGCATCCAGGAGGCCGGCGCGGGCCTGCGTAGCCTGGCAGAGCCGTGGGCCGACACCACCACGCCGG
CCGGCCGCATGGTGTTGACCGTGTTCGCCGGCATTGCCGAGTTCGAGCGTTCCCTAATCATCGACCGCAC
CCGGAGCGGGCGCGAGGCCGCCAAGGCCCGAGGCGTGAAGTTTGGCCCCCGCCCTACCCTCACCCCGGCA
CAGATCGCGCACGCCCGCGAGCTGATCGACCAGGAAGGCCGCACCGTGAAAGAGGCGGCTGCACTGCTTG
GCGTGCATCGCTCGACCCTGTACCGCGCACTTGAGCGCAGCGAGGAAGTGACGCCCACCGAGGCCAGGCG
GCGCGGTGCCTTCCGTGAGGACGCATTGACCGAGGCCGACGCCCTGGCGGCCGCCGAGAATGAACGCCAA
GAGGAACAAGCATGAAACCGCACCAGGACGGCCAGGACGAACCGTTTTTCATTACCGAAGAGATCGAGGC
GGAGATGATCGCGGCCGGGTACGTGTTCGAGCCGCCCGCGCACGTCTCAACCGTGCGGCTGCATGAAATC
CTGGCCGGTTTGTCTGATGCCAAGCTGGCGGCCTGGCCGGCCAGCTTGGCCGCTGAAGAAACCGAGCGCC
GCCGTCTAAAAAGGTGATGTGTATTTGAGTAAAACAGCTTGCGTCATGCGGTCGCTGCGTATATGATGCG
ATGAGTAAATAAACAAATACGCAAGGGGAACGCATGAAGGTTATCGCTGTACTTAACCAGAAAGGCGGGT
CAGGCAAGACGACCATCGCAACCCATCTAGCCCGCGCCCTGCAACTCGCCGGGGCCGATGTTCTGTTAGT
CGATTCCGATCCCCAGGGCAGTGCCCGCGATTGGGCGGCCGTGCGGGAAGATCAACCGCTAACCGTTGTC
GGCATCGACCGCCCGACGATTGACCGCGACGTGAAGGCCATCGGCCGGCGCGACTTCGTAGTGATCGACG
GAGCGCCCCAGGCGGCGGACTTGGCTGTGTCCGCGATCAAGGCAGCCGACTTCGTGCTGATTCCGGTGCA
GCCAAGCCCTTACGACATATGGGCCACCGCCGACCTGGTGGAGCTGGTTAAGCAGCGCATTGAGGTCACG
GATGGAAGGCTACAAGCGGCCTTTGTCGTGTCGCGGGCGATCAAAGGCACGCGCATCGGCGGTGAGGTTG
CCGAGGCGCTGGCCGGGTACGAGCTGCCCATTCTTGAGTCCCGTATCACGCAGCGCGTGAGCTACCCAGG
CACTGCCGCCGCCGGCACAACCGTTCTTGAATCAGAACCCGAGGGCGACGCTGCCCGCGAGGTCCAGGCG
CTGGCCGCTGAAATTAAATCAAAACTCATTTGAGTTAATGAGGTAAAGAGAAAATGAGCAAAAGCACAAA
CACGCTAAGTGCCGGCCGTCCGAGCGCACGCAGCAGCAAGGCTGCAACGTTGGCCAGCCTGGCAGACACG
CCAGCCATGAAGCGGGTCAACTTTCAGTTGCCGGCGGAGGATCACACCAAGCTGAAGATGTACGCGGTAC
GCCAAGGCAAGACCATTACCGAGCTGCTATCTGAATACATCGCGCAGCTACCAGAGTAAATGAGCAAATG
AATAAATGAGTAGATGAATTTTAGCGGCTAAAGGAGGCGGCATGGAAAATCAAGAACAACCAGGCACCGA
CGCCGTGGAATGCCCCATGTGTGGAGGAACGGGCGGTTGGCCAGGCGTAAGCGGCTGGGTTGTCTGCCGG
CCCTGCAATGGCACTGGAACCCCCAAGCCCGAGGAATCGGCGTGAGCGGTCGCAAACCATCCGGCCCGGT
ACAAATCGGCGCGGCGCTGGGTGATGACCTGGTGGAGAAGTTGAAGGCCGCGCAGGCCGCCCAGCGGCAA
CGCATCGAGGCAGAAGCACGCCCCGGTGAATCGTGGCAAGCGGCCGCTGATCGAATCCGCAAAGAATCCC
GGCAACCGCCGGCAGCCGGTGCGCCGTCGATTAGGAAGCCGCCCAAGGGCGACGAGCAACCAGATTTTTT
CGTTCCGATGCTCTATGACGTGGGCACCCGCGATAGTCGCAGCATCATGGACGTGGCCGTTTTCCGTCTG
TCGAAGCGTGACCGACGAGCTGGCGAGGTGATCCGCTACGAGCTTCCAGACGGGCACGTAGAGGTTTCCG
CAGGGCCGGCCGGCATGGCCAGTGTGTGGGATTACGACCTGGTACTGATGGCGGTTTCCCATCTAACCGA
ATCCATGAACCGATACCGGGAAGGGAAGGGAGACAAGCCCGGCCGCGTGTTCCGTCCACACGTTGCGGAC
GTACTCAAGTTCTGCCGGCGAGCCGATGGCGGAAAGCAGAAAGACGACCTGGTAGAAACCTGCATTCGGT
TAAACACCACGCACGTTGCCATGCAGCGTACGAAGAAGGCCAAGAACGGCCGCCTGGTGACGGTATCCGA
GGGTGAAGCCTTGATTAGCCGCTACAAGATCGTAAAGAGCGAAACCGGGCGGCCGGAGTACATCGAGATC
GAGCTAGCTGATTGGATGTACCGCGAGATCACAGAAGGCAAGAACCCGGACGTGCTGACGGTTCACCCCG
ATTACTTTTTGATCGATCCCGGCATCGGCCGTTTTCTCTACCGCCTGGCACGCCGCGCCGCAGGCAAGGC
AGAAGCCAGATGGTTGTTCAAGACGATCTACGAACGCAGTGGCAGCGCCGGAGAGTTCAAGAAGTTCTGT
TTCACCGTGCGCAAGCTGATCGGGTCAAATGACCTGCCGGAGTACGATTTGAAGGAGGAGGCGGGGCAGG
CTGGCCCGATCCTAGTCATGCGCTACCGCAACCTGATCGAGGGCGAAGCATCCGCCGGTTCCTAATGTAC
GGAGCAGATGCTAGGGCAAATTGCCCTAGCAGGGGAAAAAGGTCGAAAAGGTCTCTTTCCTGTGGATAGC
ACGTACATTGGGAACCCAAAGCCGTACATTGGGAACCGGAACCCGTACATTGGGAACCCAAAGCCGTACA
TTGGGAACCGGTCACACATGTAAGTGACTGATATAAAAGAGAAAAAAGGCGATTTTTCCGCCTAAAACTC
TTTAAAACTTATTAAAACTCTTAAAACCCGCCTGGCCTGTGCATAACTGTCTGGCCAGCGCACAGCCGAA
GAGCTGCAAAAAGCGCCTACCCTTCGGTCGCTGCGCTCCCTACGCCCCGCCGCTTCGCGTCGGCCTATCG
CGGCCGCTGGCCGCTCAAAAATGGCTGGCCTACGGCCAGGCAATCTACCAGGGCGCGGACAAGCCGCGCC
GTCGCCACTCGACCGCCGGCGCCCACATCAAGGCACCCTGCCTCGCGCGTTTCGGTGATGACGGTGAAAA
CCTCTGACACATGCAGCTCCCGGAGACGGTCACAGCTTGTCTGTAAGCGGATGCCGGGAGCAGACAAGCC
CGTCAGGGCGCGTCAGCGGGTGTTGGCGGGTGTCGGGGCGCAGCCATGACCCAGTCACGTAGCGATAGCG
GAGTGTATACTGGCTTAACTATGCGGCATCAGAGCAGATTGTACTGAGAGTGCACCATATGCGGTGTGAA
ATACCGCACAGATGCGTAAGGAGAAAATACCGCATCAGGCGCTCTTCCGCTTCCTCGCTCACTGACTCGC
TGCGCTCGGTCGTTCGGCTGCGGCGAGCGGTATCAGCTCACTCAAAGGCGGTAATACGGTTATCCACAGA
ATCAGGGGATAACGCAGGAAAGAACATGTGAGCAAAAGGCCAGCAAAAGGCCAGGAACCGTAAAAAGGCC
GCGTTGCTGGCGTTTTTCCATAGGCTCCGCCCCCCTGACGAGCATCACAAAAATCGACGCTCAAGTCAGA
GGTGGCGAAACCCGACAGGACTATAAAGATACCAGGCGTTTCCCCCTGGAAGCTCCCTCGTGCGCTCTCC
TGTTCCGACCCTGCCGCTTACCGGATACCTGTCCGCCTTTCTCCCTTCGGGAAGCGTGGCGCTTTCTCAT
AGCTCACGCTGTAGGTATCTCAGTTCGGTGTAGGTCGTTCGCTCCAAGCTGGGCTGTGTGCACGAACCCC
CCGTTCAGCCCGACCGCTGCGCCTTATCCGGTAACTATCGTCTTGAGTCCAACCCGGTAAGACACGACTT
ATCGCCACTGGCAGCAGCCACTGGTAACAGGATTAGCAGAGCGAGGTATGTAGGCGGTGCTACAGAGTTC
TTGAAGTGGTGGCCTAACTACGGCTACACTAGAAGGACAGTATTTGGTATCTGCGCTCTGCTGAAGCCAG
TTACCTTCGGAAAAAGAGTTGGTAGCTCTTGATCCGGCAAACAAACCACCGCTGGTAGCGGTGGTTTTTT
TGTTTGCAAGCAGCAGATTACGCGCAGAAAAAAAGGATCTCAAGAAGATCCTTTGATCTTTTCTACGGGG
TCTGACGCTCAGTGGAACGAAAACTCACGTTAAGGGATTTTGGTCATGCAGGATCATGAATTAATTCTTA
GAAAAACTCATCGAGCATCAAATGAAACTGCAATTTATTCATATCAGGATTATCAATACCATATTTTTGA
AAAAGCCGTTTCTGTAATGAAGGAGAAAACTCACCGAGGCAGTTCCATAGGATGGCAAGATCCTGGTATC
GGTCTGCGATTCCGACTCGTCCAACATCAATACAACCTATTAATTTCCCCTCGTCAAAAATAAGGTTATC
AAGTGAGAAATCACCATGAGTGACGACTGAATCCGGTGAGAATGGCAAAAGTTTATGCATTTCTTTCCAG
ACTTGTTCAACAGGCCAGCCATTACGCTCGTCATCAAAATCACTCGCATCAACCAAACCGTTATTCATTC
GTGATTGCGCCTGAGCGAGACGAAATACGCGATCGCTGTTAAAAGGACAATTACAAACAGGAATCGAATG
CAACCGGCGCAGGAACACTGCCAGCGCATCAACAATATTTTCACCTGAATCAGGATATTCTTCTAATACC
TGGAATGCTGTTTTCCCGGGGATCGCAGTGGTGAGTAACCATGCATCATCAGGAGTACGGATAAAATGCT
TGATGGTCGGAAGAGGCATAAATTCCGTCAGCCAGTTTAGTCTGACCATCTCATCTGTAACATCATTGGC
AACGCTACCTTTGCCATGTTTCAGAAACAACTCTGGCGCATCGGGCTTCCCATACAATCGATAGATTGTC
GCACCTGATTGCCCGACATTATCGCGAGCCCATTTATACCCATATAAATCAGCATCCATGTTGGAATTTA
ATCGCGGCCTAGAGCAAGACGTTTCCCGTTGAATATGGCTCATAACACCCCTTGTATTACTGTTTATGTA
AGCAGACAGTTTTATTGTTCATGATCTGGATCACAGGCAGCAACGCTCTGTCATCGTTACAATCAACATG
CTACCCTCCGCGAGATCATCCGTGTTTCAAACCCGGCAGCTTAGTTGCCGTTCTTCCGAATAGCATCGGT
AACATGAGCAAAGTCTGCCGCCTTACAACGGCTCTCCCGCTGACGCCGTCCCGGACTGATGGGCTGCCTG
TATCGAGTGGTGATTTTGTGCCGAGCTGCCGGTCGGGGAGCTGTTGGCTGGCTGGTGGCAGGATATATTG
TGGTGTAAACAAATTGACGCTTAGACAACTTAATAACACATTGCGGACGTTTTTAATGTACTGAATTAAC
GCCGAATTGCTCTAGCCAATACGCAAACCGCCTCTCCCCGCGCGTTGGCCGATTCATTAATGCAGCTGGC
ACGACAGGTTTCCCGACTGGAAAGCGGGCAGTGAGCGCAACGCAATTAATGTGAGTTAGCTCACTCATTA
GGCACCCCAGGCTTTACACTTTATGCTTCCGGCTCGTATGTTGTGTGGAATTGTGAGCGGATAACAATTT
CACACAGGAAACAGCTATGACATGATTACGAATCCTTGACTAGAGGGTAGGCGCGGCTTAATTAAGCGCT
TAATTAAGCGCTTAATTAAGCGCTTAATAAGCCGCGCCGTACCCCAATAGTCTCGACAGACACATAGCAC
CTAACATTATTGCTTAAATTTACTATTTTTTTACTATATTATACTCAACCCAATGAGCATAAAGACTGTA
AAATCTCAAATTCCTGAGAAGCATATTTATCGATCCCACAGACTTGATAGTTCCATAATCCATACGCTGC
AGCCAAATTGCTAGTGTGTTGAACATTTAACACGTAGAGAACTAGAAAAGATATAAAACTAAGATTGATA
TCCAAAATAGACGAGAACAATAAGCAAAAACTCTTAGTTTTGAAATAAATCAACAATCCCGAGGGTTGTC
ACATACATCAAAAACGAAAATCCATATAGCAAAAAAAACTCTAAATTACCGTTCGACAAAAAGAGAAAAC
TGATAGGACATTTGCTAAACATTAAAATCAAAATTTGGATCAAGCCGAATTCTCAGAAGAACTCGTCAAG
AAGGCGATAGAAGGCGATGCGCTGCGAATCGGGAGCGGCGATACCGTAAAGCACGAGGAAGCGGTCAGCC
CATTCGCCGCCAAGCTCTTCAGCAATATCACGGGTAGCCAACGCTATGTCCTGATAGCGGTCCGCCACAC
CCAGCCGGCCACAGTCGATGAATCCAGAAAAGCGGCCATTTTCCACCATGATATTCGGCAAGCAGGCATC
GCCATGGGTCACGACGAGATCATCGCCGTCGGGCATGCGCGCCTTGAGCCTGGCGAACAGTTCGGCTGGC
GCGAGCCCCTGATGCTCTTCGTCCAGATCATCCTGATCGACAAGACCGGCTTCCATCCGAGTACGTGCTC
GCTCGATGCGATGTTTCGCTTGGTGGTCGAATGGGCAGGTAGCCGGATCAAGCGTATGCAGCCGCCGCAT
TGCATCAGCCATGATGGATACTTTCTCGGCAGGAGCAAGGTGAGATGACAGGAGATCCTGCCCCGGCACT
TCGCCCAATAGCAGCCAGTCCCTTCCCGCTTCAGTGACAACGTCGAGCACAGCTGCGCAAGGAACGCCCG
TCGTGGCCAGCCACGATAGCCGCGCTGCCTCGTCCTGCAGTTCATTCAGGGCACCGGACAGGTCGGTCTT
GACAAAAAGAACCGGGCGCCCCTGCGCTGACAGCCGGAACACGGCGGCATCAGAGCAGCCGATTGTCTGT
TGTGCCCAGTCATAGCCGAATAGCCTCTCCACCCAAGCGGCCGGAGAACCTGCGTGCAATCCATCTTGTT
CAATCATCTCGAGACGTACCGCGCGATGCATTCGAAGATCGATCCTTCGCCTGGAGGAGAGAAATCAGTG
GCGCTGCGGCTTTTAGGGTTTCTTTGTTGATGGAATGAGAGTGTAAGCTCTGCCAGTGCCACTTTATTAG
GGTTTTACAAGCCCTTTTCTTCGTAATTGGGCCTGACATTTTGTGCCACTTGGGCCTTTAGAGATGAAAA
TGTATATTGGGCTTAAGTTGACTTGAAGGATAAATTAGTTTAGGATATTACGTTTTTTATGAGAATTGGT
GTGTCGGATACATGTATATGATGCATTCAAATATATGTATTCTAGATACATTTAAGTTTAGATACAATCT
AAAATGTGTCTTTAATTACAGGACTGTAACTAAAATACTTAATGTAAGAAGAATATTACTCCTTTAATAG
CTTTTGAGTATATCTAGTCTAACATCTTTTAAAAAAGTCTAATTTCTTTCATTTATTTTTCGAGCAATAG
CAAAGTGCATAATTATTTTTTTCTTCTAGAAATTCAGATTTGTTTCTCTAAATTTTGAGATTCTTTTCTC
AATTTTGTATGTCTAGAGAACAATGTGTATTTTTCACTCTAGTTGGTTGTTACTTTGTTGAATGTTCTGA
TAAAAGTATATTGTTATTTCTGAAGTAGATATAAACCTTCATTTGGAAATTATACATAAATCAAAATCGT
TAATTATCTAGATCAAGATATATGCCCTTTTCCTAATGTATTTGATACATGCACCTAATTTCACTAGATG
TATCTTTTCTATTTTTTAAATTATGAATAGTTAATTTTTTCCATATGTGTATTTGATACATACTTCATGA
CTTTAAAAAATTAATTATATACCAGATATATGTATTTAAAATTTGTTATGTATTTAAAGTATGTATATGA
TTATTCGATATTAATCTCTTCGATGAAATTTAAATCGATAACTATGTGCTTTGGATCGATCTGCCCACTA
GTGAGTCGTATTACAATTCATGACTCTCTTAAGGTAGCCAAAATCGATATCTAGGGATAACAGGGTAATC
GATCACTAGAATTCGGCGCGCCGGGCCCAACATGGTGGAGCACGACACTCTCGTCTACTCCAAGAATATC
AAAGATACAGTCTCAGAAGACCAAAGGGCTATTGAGACTTTTCAACAAAGGGTAATATCGGGAAACCTCC
TCGGATTCCATTGCCCAGCTATCTGTCACTTCATCAAAAGGACAGTAGAAAAGGAAGGTGGCACCTACAA
ATGCCATCATTGCGATAAAGGAAAGGCTATCGTTCAAGATGCCTCTGCCGACAGTGGTCCCAAAGATGGA
CCCCCACCCACGAGGAGCATCGTGGAAAAAGAAGACGTTCCAACCACGTCTTCAAAGCAAGTGGATTGAT
GTGAACATGGTGGAGCACGACACTCTCGTCTACTCCAAGAATATCAAAGATACAGTCTCAGAAGACCAAA
GGGCTATTGAGACTTTTCAACAAAGGGTAATATCGGGAAACCTCCTCGGATTCCATTGCCCAGCTATCTG
TCACTTCATCAAAAGGACAGTAGAAAAGGAAGGTGGCACCTACAAATGCCATCATTGCGATAAAGGAAAG
GCTATCGTTCAAGATGCCTCTGCCGACAGTGGTCCCAAAGATGGACCCCCACCCACGAGGAGCATCGTGG
AAAAAGAAGACGTTCCAACCACGTCTTCAAAGCAAGTGGATTGATGTGATATCTCCACTGACGTAAGGGA
TGACGCACAATCCCACTATCCTTCGCAAGACCCTTCCTCTATATAAGGAAGTTCATTTCATTTGGAGAGG
ACACGCTGAAATCACCAGTCTCTCTCTACAAATCTATCTCTCTCGACCGCTAGCATGGCACCTAAGAAAA
AGAGGAAGGTTGGTATTGATAAGAAGTACTCTATCGGACTCGATATCGGAACTAACTCTGTGGGATGGGC
TGTGATCACCGATGAGTACAAGGTGCCATCTAAGAAGTTCAAGGTTCTCGGAAACACCGATAGGCACTCT
ATCAAGAAAAACCTTATCGGTGCTCTCCTCTTCGATTCTGGTGAAACTGCTGAGGCTACCAGACTCAAGA
GAACCGCTAGAAGAAGGTACACCAGAAGAAAGAACAGGATCTGCTACCTCCAAGAGATCTTCTCTAACGA
GATGGCTAAAGTGGATGATTCATTCTTCCACAGGCTCGAAGAGTCATTCCTCGTGGAAGAAGATAAGAAG
CACGAGAGGCACCCTATCTTCGGAAACATCGTTGATGAGGTGGCATACCACGAGAAGTACCCTACTATCT
ACCACCTCAGAAAGAAGCTCGTTGATTCTACTGATAAGGCTGATCTCAGGCTCATCTACCTCGCTCTCGC
TCACATGATCAAGTTCAGAGGACACTTCCTCATCGAGGGTGATCTCAACCCTGATAACTCTGATGTGGAT
AAGTTGTTCATCCAGCTCGTGCAGACCTACAACCAGCTTTTCGAAGAGAACCCTATCAACGCTTCAGGTG
TGGATGCTAAGGCTATCCTCTCTGCTAGGCTCTCTAAGTCAAGAAGGCTTGAGAACCTCATTGCTCAGCT
CCCTGGTGAGAAGAAGAACGGACTTTTCGGAAACTTGATCGCTCTCTCTCTCGGACTCACCCCTAACTTC
AAGTCTAACTTCGATCTCGCTGAGGATGCAAAGCTCCAGCTCTCAAAGGATACCTACGATGATGATCTCG
ATAACCTCCTCGCTCAGATCGGAGATCAGTACGCTGATTTGTTCCTCGCTGCTAAGAACCTCTCTGATGC
TATCCTCCTCAGTGATATCCTCAGAGTGAACACCGAGATCACCAAGGCTCCACTCTCAGCTTCTATGATC
AAGAGATACGATGAGCACCACCAGGATCTCACACTTCTCAAGGCTCTTGTTAGACAGCAGCTCCCAGAGA
AGTACAAAGAGATTTTCTTCGATCAGTCTAAGAACGGATACGCTGGTTACATCGATGGTGGTGCATCTCA
AGAAGAGTTCTACAAGTTCATCAAGCCTATCCTCGAGAAGATGGATGGAACCGAGGAACTCCTCGTGAAG
CTCAATAGAGAGGATCTTCTCAGAAAGCAGAGGACCTTCGATAACGGATCTATCCCTCATCAGATCCACC
TCGGAGAGTTGCACGCTATCCTTAGAAGGCAAGAGGATTTCTACCCATTCCTCAAGGATAACAGGGAAAA
GATTGAGAAGATTCTCACCTTCAGAATCCCTTACTACGTGGGACCTCTCGCTAGAGGAAACTCAAGATTC
GCTTGGATGACCAGAAAGTCTGAGGAAACCATCACCCCTTGGAACTTCGAAGAGGTGGTGGATAAGGGTG
CTAGTGCTCAGTCTTTCATCGAGAGGATGACCAACTTCGATAAGAACCTTCCAAACGAGAAGGTGCTCCC
TAAGCACTCTTTGCTCTACGAGTACTTCACCGTGTACAACGAGTTGACCAAGGTTAAGTACGTGACCGAG
GGAATGAGGAAGCCTGCTTTTTTGTCAGGTGAGCAAAAGAAGGCTATCGTTGATCTCTTGTTCAAGACCA
ACAGAAAGGTGACCGTGAAGCAGCTCAAAGAGGATTACTTCAAGAAAATCGAGTGCTTCGATTCAGTTGA
GATTTCTGGTGTTGAGGATAGGTTCAACGCATCTCTCGGAACCTACCACGATCTCCTCAAGATCATTAAG
GATAAGGATTTCTTGGATAACGAGGAAAACGAGGATATCTTGGAGGATATCGTTCTTACCCTCACCCTCT
TTGAAGATAGAGAGATGATTGAAGAAAGGCTCAAGACCTACGCTCATCTCTTCGATGATAAGGTGATGAA
GCAGTTGAAGAGAAGAAGATACACTGGTTGGGGAAGGCTCTCAAGAAAGCTCATTAACGGAATCAGGGAT
AAGCAGTCTGGAAAGACAATCCTTGATTTCCTCAAGTCTGATGGATTCGCTAACAGAAACTTCATGCAGC
TCATCCACGATGATTCTCTCACCTTTAAAGAGGATATCCAGAAGGCTCAGGTTTCAGGACAGGGTGATAG
TCTCCATGAGCATATCGCTAACCTCGCTGGATCTCCTGCAATCAAGAAGGGAATCCTCCAGACTGTGAAG
GTTGTGGATGAGTTGGTGAAGGTGATGGGAAGGCATAAGCCTGAGAACATCGTGATCGAAATGGCTAGAG
AGAACCAGACCACTCAGAAGGGACAGAAGAACTCTAGGGAAAGGATGAAGAGGATCGAGGAAGGTATCAA
AGAGCTTGGATCTCAGATCCTCAAAGAGCACCCTGTTGAGAACACTCAGCTCCAGAATGAGAAGCTCTAC
CTCTACTACCTCCAGAACGGAAGGGATATGTATGTGGATCAAGAGTTGGATATCAACAGGCTCTCTGATT
ACGATGTTGATGCTATCGTGCCACAGTCATTCTTGAAGGATGATTCTATCGATAACAAGGTGCTCACCAG
GTCTGATAAGAACAGGGGTAAGAGTGATAACGTGCCAAGTGAAGAGGTTGTGAAGAAAATGAAGAACTAT
TGGAGGCAGCTCCTCAACGCTAAGCTCATCACTCAGAGAAAGTTCGATAACTTGACTAAGGCTGAGAGGG
GAGGACTCTCTGAATTGGATAAGGCAGGATTCATCAAGAGGCAGCTTGTGGAAACCAGGCAGATCACTAA
GCACGTTGCACAGATCCTCGATTCTAGGATGAACACCAAGTACGATGAGAACGATAAGTTGATCAGGGAA
GTGAAGGTTATCACCCTCAAGTCAAAGCTCGTGTCTGATTTCAGAAAGGATTTCCAATTCTACAAGGTGA
GGGAAATCAACAACTACCACCACGCTCACGATGCTTACCTTAACGCTGTTGTTGGAACCGCTCTCATCAA
GAAGTATCCTAAGCTCGAGTCAGAGTTCGTGTACGGTGATTACAAGGTGTACGATGTGAGGAAGATGATC
GCTAAGTCTGAGCAAGAGATCGGAAAGGCTACCGCTAAGTATTTCTTCTACTCTAACATCATGAATTTCT
TCAAGACCGAGATTACCCTCGCTAACGGTGAGATCAGAAAGAGGCCACTCATCGAGACAAACGGTGAAAC
AGGTGAGATCGTGTGGGATAAGGGAAGGGATTTCGCTACCGTTAGAAAGGTGCTCTCTATGCCACAGGTG
AACATCGTTAAGAAAACCGAGGTGCAGACCGGTGGATTCTCTAAAGAGTCTATCCTCCCTAAGAGGAACT
CTGATAAGCTCATTGCTAGGAAGAAGGATTGGGACCCTAAGAAATACGGTGGTTTCGATTCTCCTACCGT
GGCTTACTCTGTTCTCGTTGTGGCTAAGGTTGAGAAGGGAAAGAGTAAGAAGCTCAAGTCTGTTAAGGAA
CTTCTCGGAATCACTATCATGGAAAGGTCATCTTTCGAGAAGAACCCAATCGATTTCCTCGAGGCTAAGG
GATACAAAGAGGTTAAGAAGGATCTCATCATCAAGCTCCCAAAGTACTCACTCTTCGAACTCGAGAACGG
TAGAAAGAGGATGCTCGCTTCTGCTGGTGAGCTTCAAAAGGGAAACGAGCTTGCTCTCCCATCTAAGTAC
GTTAACTTTCTTTACCTCGCTTCTCACTACGAGAAGTTGAAGGGATCTCCAGAAGATAACGAGCAGAAGC
AACTTTTCGTTGAGCAGCACAAGCACTACTTGGATGAGATCATCGAGCAGATCTCTGAGTTCTCTAAAAG
GGTGATCCTCGCTGATGCAAACCTCGATAAGGTGTTGTCTGCTTACAACAAGCACAGAGATAAGCCTATC
AGGGAACAGGCAGAGAACATCATCCATCTCTTCACCCTTACCAACCTCGGTGCTCCTGCTGCTTTCAAGT
ACTTCGATACAACCATCGATAGGAAGAGATACACCTCTACCAAAGAAGTGCTCGATGCTACCCTCATCCA
TCAGTCTATCACTGGACTCTACGAGACTAGGATCGATCTCTCACAGCTCGGTGGTGATCTCAGTGGTGGG
AGCAGTGGTGGATCATCAGGGAGTGAGACTCCAGGTACAAGTGAAAGCGCTACTCCTGAATCTTCAGGAG
GTTCCTCAGGAGGAAGTTCTACTCTTAACATCGAGGACGAGTATCGTCTCCACGAGACCAGCAAGGAACC
TGATGTATCTCTAGGATCAACTTGGCTCAGTGATTTCCCCCAGGCATGGGCAGAAACAGGTGGCATGGGT
TTGGCTGTACGTCAAGCACCACTTATAATTCCTCTAAAAGCAACAAGCACCCCCGTCAGTATTAAGCAGT
ACCCAATGAGTCAGGAGGCTAGATTGGGCATTAAGCCACACATACAGAGACTTTTAGATCAAGGCATTCT
GGTACCCTGTCAGTCCCCCTGGAACACACCACTGCTGCCTGTTAAGAAACCAGGAACCAACGATTACCGA
CCAGTTCAGGACTTGCGAGAAGTGAACAAAAGGGTCGAGGATATCCACCCTACCGTGCCTAATCCATACA
ACCTTTTATCTGGCCTTCCTCCAAGCCATCAATGGTACACCGTTCTAGATTTGAAAGATGCATTCTTTTG
TCTGCGACTCCACCCCACCTCACAGCCCCTTTTCGCCTTCGAGTGGAGAGACCCTGAAATGGGTATCAGC
GGCCAACTTACTTGGACTAGGTTACCCCAGGGATTTAAAAACAGTCCAACCCTATTCAATGAGGCATTGC
ACAGGGACCTGGCAGATTTTCGTATACAACACCCCGATCTAATATTGTTACAATACGTGGACGACCTTCT
CCTAGCTGCAACAAGCGAGTTAGATTGTCAGCAAGGAACAAGGGCTCTTTTGCAAACACTAGGAAACTTG
GGGTATCGTGCTAGTGCCAAAAAAGCTCAGATTTGTCAAAAGCAGGTAAAGTACTTAGGGTATTTACTAA
AGGAAGGTCAGAGATGGTTAACCGAAGCCCGAAAGGAAACTGTAATGGGGCAACCAACTCCTAAAACTCC
CAGACAACTCAGGGAGTTCTTGGGCAAAGCAGGGTTTTGTAGACTTTTCATACCCGGCTTTGCTGAAATG
GCAGCACCCCTGTATCCCTTGACAAAGCCTGGGACACTATTTAACTGGGGGCCAGACCAGCAGAAGGCAT
ACCAAGAAATAAAGCAAGCACTACTCACCGCACCTGCCCTAGGCCTGCCTGATCTGACTAAACCATTTGA
ACTCTTCGTAGATGAGAAACAAGGCTACGCTAAAGGTGTGCTGACACAAAAATTGGGACCCTGGCGACGA
CCAGTCGCCTACCTCAGCAAGAAATTAGACCCCGTGGCCGCCGGTTGGCCACCATGCTTACGAATGGTGG
CAGCAATCGCCGTCCTGACAAAGGATGCAGGCAAACTTACCATGGGCCAACCTCTAGTCATCTTAGCACC
CCATGCCGTTGAGGCTCTCGTAAAGCAGCCACCTGATAGATGGCTCAGTAACGCTCGAATGACCCACTAT
CAAGCCCTCCTCTTGGATACCGACAGAGTCCAGTTCGGACCCGTAGTAGCACTTAACCCAGCAACACTGC
TACCCCTCCCTGAGGAAGGGCTACAACATAACTGCCTAGACATTTTGGCCGAGGCACATGGGACACGTCC
AGACTTGACAGATCAGCCCTTACCAGACGCCGACCACACATGGTACACAGACGGAAGTTCACTCTTGCAG
GAGGGTCAGAGGAAGGCCGGGGCTGCTGTGACTACCGAGACCGAAGTTATTTGGGCTAAGGCCCTACCAG
CCGGCACCTCTGCACAGAGAGCAGAGTTAATTGCACTAACCCAGGCCCTCAAAATGGCCGAAGGTAAAAA
ACTAAATGTCTATACAGATTCACGATATGCTTTTGCAACAGCCCATATACATGGCGAAATTTATAGGAGG
AGGGGGTGGTTAACATCAGAGGGAAAAGAGATAAAAAACAAGGACGAAATCCTTGCATTGCTAAAGGCTT
TATTCCTTCCCAAGCGTTTAAGCATAATCCACTGTCCCGGTCATCAGAAGGGTCACTCCGCCGAGGCAAG
AGGCAACCGAATGGCTGACCAAGCCGCAAGGAAGGCCGCAATCACTGAGACCCCAGACACCTCTACTCTA
CTAATCGAAAACAGCTCCCCTTCAGGTGGAAGCAAGAGAACCGCCGACGGCAGTGAATTCGAAAGCAGGG
CTGACCCCAAGAAGAAGAGGAAGGTGTGACCGCGGATATCTGCAGAAGCTTACGCGTCGACGTCTCGAGG
CCGGCCGAGCTCGAATTTCCCCGATCGTTCAAACATTTGGCAATAAAGTTTCTTAAGATTGAATCCTGTT
GCCGGTCTTGCGATGATTATCATATAATTTCTGTTGAATTACGTTAAGCATGTAATAATTAACATGTAAT
GCATGACGTTATTTATGAGATGGGTTTTTATGATTAGAGTCCCGCAATTATACATTTAATACGCGATAGA
AAACAAAATATAGCGCGCAAACTAGGATAAATTATCGCGCGCGGTGTCATCTATGTTACTAGATCGGGAA
TTGATATCTAGGGATAACAGGGTAATAAGCTTGGCACTGGCCGTCGTTTTACAACGTCGTGACTGGGAAA
ACCCTGGCGTTACCCAACTTAATCGCCTTGCAGCACATCCCCCTTTCGCCAGCTGGCGTAATAGCGAAGA
GGCCCGCACCGATCGCCCTTCCCAACAGTTGCGCAGCCTGAATGGCGAATGAGCTTGAGCTTGGATCAGA
TTGTCGTTTCCCGCCTTCAGTTTGGACTCTAGAGTTATCAACAAGTTTGTACAAAAAAGCTGAACGAGAA
ACGTAAAATGATATAAATATCAATATATTAAATTAGATTTTGCATAAAAAACAGACTACATAATACTGTA
AAACACAACATATCCAGTCACTATGGCGGCCCCTCGAGGGGCCGCATTAGGCACCCCAGGCTTTACACTT
TATGCTTCCGGCTCGTATAATGTGTGGATTTTGAGTTAGGATCCGTCGAGATTTTCAGGAGCTAAGGAAG
CTAAAATGGAGAAAAAAATCACTGGATATACCACCGTTGATATATCCCAATGGCATCGTAAAGAACATTT
TGAGGCATTTCAGTCAGTTGCTCAATGTACCTATAACCAGACCGTTCAGCTGGATATTACGGCCTTTTTA
AAGACCGTAAAGAAAAATAAGCACAAGTTTTATCCGGCCTTTATTCACATTCTTGCCCGCCTGATGAATG
CTCATCCGGAATTCCGTATGGCAATGAAAGACGGTGAGCTGGTGATATGGGATAGTGTTCACCCTTGTTA
CACCGTTTTCCATGAGCAAACTGAAACGTTTTCATCGCTCTGGAGTGAATACCACGACGATTTCCGGCAG
TTTCTACACATATATTCGCAAGATGTGGCGTGTTACGGTGAAAACCTGGCCTATTTCCCTAAAGGGTTTA
TTGAGAATATGTTTTTCGTCTCAGCCAATCCCTGGGTGAGTTTCACCAGTTTTGATTTAAACGTGGCCAA
TATGGACAACTTCTTCGCCCCCGTTTTCACCATGGGCAAATATTATACGCAAGGCGACAAGGTGCTGATG
CCGCTGGCGATTCAGGTTCATCATGCCGTTTGTGATGGCTTCCATGTCGGCAGAATGCTTAATGAATTAC
AACAGTACTGCGATGAGTGGCAGGGCGGGGCGTAAAGATCTGGATCCGGCTTACTAAAAGCCAGATAACA
GTATGCGTATTTGCGCGCTGATTTTTGCGGTATAAGAATATATACTGATATGTATACCCGAAGTATGTCA
AAAAGAGGTATGCTATGAAGCAGCGTATTACAGTGACAGTTGACAGCGACAGCTATCAGTTGCTCAAGGC
ATATATGATGTCAATATCTCCGGTCTGGTAAGCACAACCATGCAGAATGAAGCCCGTCGTCTGCGTGCCG
AACGCTGGAAAGCGGAAAATCAGGAAGGGATGGCTGAGGTCGCCCGGTTTATTGAAATGAACGGCTCTTT
TGCTGACGAGAACAGGGGCTGGTGAAATGCAGTTTAAGGTTTACACCTATAAAAGAGAGAGCCGTTATCG
TCTGTTTGTGGATGTACAGAGTGATATTATTGACACGCCCGGGCGACGGATGGTGATCCCCCTGGCCAGT
GCACGTCTGCTGTCAGATAAAGTCTCCCGTGAACTTTACCCGGTGGTGCATATCGGGGATGAAAGCTGGC
GCATGATGACCACCGATATGGCCAGTGTGCCGGTCTCCGTTATCGGGGAAGAAGTGGCTGATCTCAGCCA
CCGCGAAAATGACATCAAAAACGCCATTAACCTGATGTTCTGGGGAATATAAATGTCAGGCTCCCTTATA
CACAGCCAGTCTGCAGGTCGACCATAGTGACTGGATATGTTGTGTTTTACAGTATTATGTAGTCTGTTTT
TTATGCAAAATCTAATTTAATATATTGATATTTATATCATTTTACGTTTCTCGTTCAGCTTTCTTGTACA
AAGTGGTTGATAACAGCGGAAACTATCAGTGTTTGACAGGATATATTGGCGGGTAAACCTAAGAGAAAAG
AGCGTTTATTAGAATAATCGGATATTTAAAAGGGCGTGAAAAGGTTTATCCGTTCGTCCATTTGTATGTG
CATGCCAACCACAGGGTTCCCCTCG
Features (pLannotate 1.2.2; 27 found; start..end, strand, type, name):
    263..664     +  CDS            Y4CG_SINFN (fragment): Protein inferred from homology: Swiss-Prot protein existence level 3. From Sinorhizobium fredii (strain NBRC 101917 / NGR234).
   1224..1853    +  CDS            pVS1 StaA: stability protein from the Pseudomonas plasmid pVS1 (Heeb et al., 2000)
   2282..3355    +  CDS            pVS1 RepA: replication protein from the Pseudomonas plasmid pVS1 (Heeb et al., 2000)
   3421..3615    +  rep_origin     pVS1 oriV: origin of replication for the Pseudomonas plasmid pVS1 (Heeb et al., 2000)
   3818..3857    +  CDS            rop (fragment): Rop protein, which maintains plasmids at low copy number; rop
   3959..4099    +  misc_feature   bom: basis of mobility region from pBR322
   4285..4873    -  rep_origin     ori: high-copy-number ColE1/pMB1/pBR322/pUC origin of replication
   4968..5783    -  CDS            KanR: aminoglycoside phosphotransferase; aph(3')-Ia; confers resistance to kanamycin in bacteria or G418 (Geneticin®) in eukaryotes
   6076..6100    +  misc_feature   LB T-DNA repeat: left border repeat from nopaline C58 T-DNA
   6176..6264    +  CDS            lacI (fragment): lac repressor; lacI; The lac repressor binds to the lac operator to inhibit transcription in E. coli. This inhibition can be relieved by adding lactose or isopropyl-β-D-thiogalactopyranoside (IPTG).
   6277..6298    +  protein_bind   CAP binding site: CAP binding activates transcription in the presence of cAMP. E. coli catabolite activator protein
   6313..6343    +  promoter       lac promoter: promoter for the E. coli lac operon
   6347..6369    +  protein_bind   lac operator (fragment): The lac repressor binds to the lac operator to inhibit transcription in E. coli. This inhibition can be relieved by adding lactose or isopropyl-β-D-thiogalactopyranoside (IPTG). lac repressor encoded by lacI
   6913..7707    -  CDS            NeoR/KanR: aminoglycoside phosphotransferase from Tn5; aph(3')-II (or nptII); confers resistance to neomycin, kanamycin, and G418 (Geneticin®)
   8853..9529    +  promoter       CaMV 35S promoter (enhanced): cauliflower mosaic virus 35S promoter with a duplicated enhancer region
   9605..13708   +  CDS            cas9: CAS9_STRP1 - Also known as csn1 From Streptococcus pyogenes serotype M1.
  13811..15841   +  CDS            gag-pol (fragment): POL_MLVMS - Experimental evidence at protein level: Swiss-Prot protein existence level 1. [Integrase]: Catalyzes viral DNA integration into the host chromosome, by performing a series of DNA cutting and joining reactions. This enzyme activity takes place after virion entry into a cell and reverse transcription of the RNA genome in dsDNA. The first step in the integration process is 3' processing. This step requires a complex comprising the viral genome, matrix protein and integrase. This complex is called the pre-integration complex (PIC). The integrase protein removes 2 nucleotides from each
  15983..16235   +  terminator     NOS terminator: nopaline synthase terminator and poly(A) signal
  16275..16429   +  CDS            lacZα (fragment): LacZα fragment of β-galactosidase; lacZ fragment
  16491..16615   +  protein_bind   attR1: mutant version of attR; recombination site for the Gateway® LR reaction LR Clonase™
  16652..16682   +  promoter       lac UV5 promoter: E. coli lac promoter with an "up" mutation
  16706..16735   +  promoter       cat promoter (fragment): promoter of the E. coli cat gene encoding chloramphenicol acetyltransferase
  16736..17395   +  CDS            CmR: chloramphenicol acetyltransferase; cat; confers resistance to chloramphenicol
  17574..17732   +  CDS            ccdA (fragment): CCDA_ECO57 - Also known as H, letA. Experimental evidence at protein level: Swiss-Prot protein existence level 1. Antitoxin component of a type II toxin-antitoxin (TA) system which inhibits the post-segregational killing (PSK) of plasmid-free cells, also referred to as a plasmid addiction system. Binds to and blocks the activity of CcdB; will also remove bound CcdB protein from the CcdB-GyrA complex by forming a CcdA-CcdB complex, a process termed rejuvenation. Functions as a transcriptional corepressor for the ccdAB operon, repression also requires CcdB (By similarity). From Escherichia coli
  17737..18039   +  CDS            ccdB: CCDB_ECOLI - Also known as G, letB, letD. Experimental evidence at protein level: Swiss-Prot protein existence level 1. Toxic component of a type II toxin-antitoxin (TA) system, functioning in plasmid maintainence. Responsible for the post- segregational killing (PSK) of plasmid-free cells, also referred to as a plasmid addiction system. Half-life of over 2 hours. Cell killing by CcdB is accompanied by filamentation, defects in chromosome and plasmid segregation, defects in cell division, formation of anucleate cells, decreased DNA synthesis and plasmid loss. Interferes with the activity of DN
  18083..18207   -  protein_bind   attR2: mutant version of attR; recombination site for the Gateway® LR reaction LR Clonase™
  18234..18258   +  misc_feature   RB T-DNA repeat: right border repeat from nopaline C58 T-DNA
