[The description below was written by a language model from this plasmid's Addgene catalogue record and pLannotate feature annotations shown in this document.]
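Description:
pPPED is a binary T-DNA Gateway destination vector for prime editing in dicot plants, built on the p201N Cas9 backbone and totalling about 18.3 kb. Outside the T-DNA borders it carries the pVS1 replication and stability functions (RepA, StaA, oriV), which allow maintenance in Agrobacterium. It also has a ColE1/pBR322-type origin with the bom site for propagation in E. coli and an aph(3')-Ia kanamycin resistance gene for bacterial selection. The record lists it as low copy. Because the Gateway cassette contains ccdB, the empty vector must be maintained in a ccdB-tolerant strain under kanamycin plus chloramphenicol selection.

Between the nopaline-type left and right border repeats lie three functional units. An nptII (NeoR/KanR) gene provides kanamycin selection of transformed plant tissue; its promoter is not annotated in the feature tables. The editor itself is driven by an enhanced, duplicated CaMV 35S promoter and ends with the NOS terminator. It consists of Streptococcus pyogenes Cas9 carrying the H840A nickase mutation, fused at its C terminus to Moloney murine leukemia virus reverse transcriptase, which is annotated as a gag-pol fragment. Next to the right border is an attR1–CmR–ccdB–attR2 cassette. An LR recombination replaces this cassette with the contents of an entry clone, presumably the prime editing guide RNA expression unit, although the record does not describe the entry clones. The nickase cuts one strand at the target, and the reverse transcriptase copies the desired edit from the guide RNA's template extension.

The depositor and repository sequences differ slightly in length (18,330 versus 18,365 nt) but show the same feature layout.
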