Addgene plasmid #162468: pPPED
Purpose: Destination Expression vector for dicot plant prime editing
Depositing lab: Adam Bogdanove. Depositing organization: Cornell University. Publication: Spelling Changes and Fluorescent Tagging With Prime Editing Vectors for Plants. Wang L, Kaya HB, Zhang N, Rai R, Willmann MR, Carpenter SCD, Read AC, Martin F, Fei Z, Leach JE, Martin GB, Bogdanove AJ. Front Genome Ed. 2021 Mar 4;3:617553. doi: 10.3389/fgeed.2021.617553. eCollection 2021. PubMed 34713247.
Backbone
  Vector backbone: p201N Cas9
  Backbone size w/o insert (bp): 14349
  Total vector size (bp): 18330
  Vector type: Plant Expression
  Selectable markers: kanamycin
Growth in bacteria
  Bacterial resistance: Chloramphenicol and Kanamycin, 25 & 50 μg/mL
  Growth temperature: 37°C
  Growth strain: ccdB Survival
  Copy number: Low Copy
Gene/Insert 1
  Gene/Insert name: Cas9H840A
  Species: Synthetic
  Insert size (bp): 10576
  Mutation: Change histidine 840 to Alanine based sequence on vector pMOD_A0301
  Promoter: 2x35S
  Tag / fusion protein: MLV reverse transcriptase (C terminal on insert)
  Cloning method: Gibson Cloning
  Sequencing primers: 5′ GTAAGGGATGACGCACAATCC; 3′ ttcgaattcactgccgtc
Gene/Insert 2
  Gene/Insert name: attR gateway destination cassette
  Species: Synthetic
  Cloning method: Gibson Cloning
  Sequencing primers: 5′ GCAACTGACTGAAATGCCTCA; 3′ acatcaggttaatggcgt
Resource information
  A portion of this plasmid was derived from a plasmid made by: Dr. Ning Zhang from Dr. Gregory Martin lab made this vector.
Terms and licenses: Academic/Nonprofit Terms; Industry Terms: Not Available to Industry
Depositor comments: Reference: 1) Targeted genome modifications in soybean with CRISPR/Cas9. Jacobs TB, LaFayette PR, Schmitz RJ, Parrott WA. BMC Biotechnology. 2015;15:16 2) A Multipurpose Toolkit to Enable Advanced Genome Engineering in Plants. Cermak, T. Curtin, S. J., Gil-Humanes, J., Cegan, R., Kono, T. J. Y., Konecna, E., Belanto, J. J., Starker, C. G., Mathre, J. W., Greenstein, R. L., Voytas, D. F. Plant Cell. 2017; 29(6):1196-1217. Please visit https://www.biorxiv.org/content/10.1101/2020.07.16.206276v1 for bioRxiv preprint.
How to cite: pPPED was a gift from Adam Bogdanove (Addgene plasmid # 162468 ; http://n2t.net/addgene:162468 ; RRID:Addgene_162468)
